Addgene plasmid #73061: pCMV14_Fibrillarin
Purpose: expression clone for human Fibrillarin with C-terminal 3xFLAG-tag
Depositing lab: Stefan Stamm. Depositing organization: University of Kentucky.
Backbone
  Vector backbone: pCMV14
  Vector type: Mammalian Expression
Growth in bacteria
  Bacterial resistance: Ampicillin, 100 μg/mL
  Growth temperature: 37°C
  Growth strain: DH5alpha
  Copy number: High Copy
Gene/Insert
  Gene/Insert name: Fibrillarin
  Species: H. sapiens (human)
  Entrez Gene: FBL (a.k.a. FIB, FLRN, Nop1, RNU3IP1)
  Tag / fusion protein: 3xFLAG (C terminal on backbone)
  Cloning method: Gibson Cloning
  Sequencing primers: 5′ tcggtaccagtcgacATGAAGCCAGGATTCAGTC; 3′ ccgggatcctctagaGTTCTTCACCTTGGGGGG
Terms and licenses: Academic/Nonprofit Terms; Industry Terms: Not Available to Industry
How to cite: pCMV14_Fibrillarin was a gift from Stefan Stamm (Addgene plasmid # 73061 ; http://n2t.net/addgene:73061 ; RRID:Addgene_73061)
