[The description below was written by a language model from this plasmid's Addgene catalogue record and pLannotate feature annotations shown in this document.]
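Description:
pCMV14_Fibrillarin is a mammalian expression plasmid built on the pCMV14 backbone for producing human fibrillarin (FBL) with a C-terminal 3xFLAG epitope tag. It is propagated in E. coli as a high-copy plasmid through a ColE1/pUC-type origin and selected with ampicillin via the β-lactamase gene and its native promoter. An f1 phage origin is also present, which in principle permits single-stranded DNA production. The 7,273-nt annotated sequence additionally shows remnants of cloning-vector sequence, including lacZα and lacI fragments, the lac promoter, operator and CAP site, a T7 promoter, and short matches called as CloDF13 ori and SV40 large T antigen. These appear to be backbone leftovers rather than functional parts of the design.

The expression cassette consists of the human cytomegalovirus immediate-early enhancer and promoter driving the full FBL open reading frame, which was inserted by Gibson assembly. The backbone-encoded 3xFLAG sequence follows shortly downstream, and the transcript is terminated by the human growth hormone polyadenylation signal. Fibrillarin is an S-adenosyl-methionine-dependent methyltransferase that carries out guide-RNA-directed 2'-O-ribose methylation during pre-rRNA processing. A second mammalian unit places the neomycin phosphotransferase gene under the SV40 enhancer/early promoter with an SV40 poly(A) signal. Downstream of neo lie a ble coding sequence and a str fragment, apparently carried along with it. This cassette should allow aminoglycoside (G418-type) selection of stable transfectants, although the catalogue entry does not list a mammalian selection marker. The construct is suited to transient or stable overexpression of FLAG-tagged fibrillarin, with detection, localisation or immunoprecipitation using anti-FLAG reagents.
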