Features (pLannotate 1.2.2; 22 found; start..end, strand, type, name):
      4..158     -  CDS            lacZα (fragment): LacZα fragment of β-galactosidase; lacZ fragment
    318..697     +  enhancer       CMV enhancer: human cytomegalovirus immediate early enhancer
    699..898     +  promoter       CMV promoter: human cytomegalovirus (CMV) immediate early promoter
    975..1937    +  CDS            FBL: FBRL_HUMAN - Also known as FIB1, FLRN. Experimental evidence at protein level: Swiss-Prot protein existence level 1. S-adenosyl-L-methionine-dependent methyltransferase that has the ability to methylate both RNAs and proteins (PubMed:24352239, PubMed:30540930, PubMed:32017898). Involved in pre-rRNA processing by catalyzing the site-specific 2'-hydroxyl methylation of ribose moieties in pre-ribosomal RNA (PubMed:30540930). Site specificity is provided by a guide RNA that base pairs with the substrate (By similarity). Methylation occurs at a characteristic distance from the sequence involved in
   1956..2021    +  CDS            3xFLAG: three tandem FLAG® epitope tags, followed by an enterokinase cleavage site
   2032..2654    +  polyA_signal   hGH poly(A) signal: human growth hormone polyadenylation signal
   2696..2993    +  promoter       SV40 promoter: SV40 enhancer and early promoter
   3047..3838    +  CDS            neo: KKA2_KLEPN - Also known as kan, nptII. Experimental evidence at protein level: Swiss-Prot protein existence level 1. Resistance to kanamycin, neomycin, paromomycin, ribostamycin, butirosin and gentamicin B. From Klebsiella pneumoniae.
   3862..4239    +  CDS            ble: BLE_KLEPN - Experimental evidence at protein level: Swiss-Prot protein existence level 1. Binding protein with a strong affinity to the bleomycin family of antibiotics. Binds to CL990; an antimitotic-antibiotic compound. From Klebsiella pneumoniae.
   4281..4340    +  CDS            str (fragment): STR_KLEPN - Protein inferred from homology: Swiss-Prot protein existence level 3. The aminoglycoside phosphotransferases achieve inactivation of their antibiotic substrates by phosphorylation. From Klebsiella pneumoniae.
   4363..4386    -  rep_origin     CloDF13 ori (fragment): Plasmids containing the CloDF13 (CDF) origin of replication can be propagated in E. coli cells that contain additional plasmids with compatible origins.
   4387..4470    +  CDS            large T antigen (fragment): large T antigen from SV40 (simian virus 40)
   4493..4627    +  polyA_signal   SV40 poly(A) signal: SV40 polyadenylation signal
   4633..4651    -  promoter       T7 promoter: promoter for bacteriophage T7 RNA polymerase
   4689..4705    -  protein_bind   lac operator: The lac repressor binds to the lac operator to inhibit transcription in E. coli. This inhibition can be relieved by adding lactose or isopropyl-β-D-thiogalactopyranoside (IPTG). lac repressor encoded by lacI
   4713..4743    -  promoter       lac promoter: promoter for the E. coli lac operon
   4758..4779    -  protein_bind   CAP binding site: CAP binding activates transcription in the presence of cAMP. E. coli catabolite activator protein
   4792..4884    -  CDS            lacI (fragment): lac repressor; lacI; The lac repressor binds to the lac operator to inhibit transcription in E. coli. This inhibition can be relieved by adding lactose or isopropyl-β-D-thiogalactopyranoside (IPTG).
   5067..5655    -  rep_origin     ori: high-copy-number ColE1/pMB1/pBR322/pUC origin of replication
   5826..6686    -  CDS            AmpR: β-lactamase; bla; confers resistance to ampicillin, carbenicillin, and related antibiotics
   6687..6791    -  promoter       AmpR promoter: bla
   6818..7246    +  rep_origin     f1 ori (sequence partly withheld): f1 bacteriophage origin of replication; arrow indicates direction of (+) strand synthesis
>Addgene plasmid #73061 | pCMV14_Fibrillarin | depositor full sequence | sequence record 134190 | pCMV14_Fibrillarin sequence 7273 bps
CCATTCGCCATTCAGGCTGCGCAACTGTTGGGAAGGGCGATCGGTGCGGGCCTCTTCGCTATTACGCCAG
CTGGCGAAAGGGGGATGTGCTGCAAGGCGATTAAGTTGGGTAACGCCAGGGTTTTCCCAGTCACGACGTT
GTAAAACGACGGCCAGTGCCAAGCTGATCTATACATTGAATCAATATTGGCAATTAGCCATATTAGTCAT
TGGTTATATAGCATAAATCAATATTGGCTATTGGCCATTGCATACGTTGTATCTATATCATAATATGTAC
ATTTATATTGGCTCATGTCCAATATGACCGCCATGTTGACATTGATTATTGACTAGTTATTAATAGTAAT
CAATTACGGGGTCATTAGTTCATAGCCCATATATGGAGTTCCGCGTTACATAACTTACGGTAAATGGCCC
GCCTGGCTGACCGCCCAACGACCCCCGCCCATTGACGTCAATAATGACGTATGTTCCCATAGTAACGCCA
ATAGGGACTTTCCATTGACGTCAATGGGTGGAGTATTTACGGTAAACTGCCCACTTGGCAGTACATCAAG
TGTATCATATGCCAAGTCCGCCCCCTATTGACGTCAATGACGGTAAATGGCCCGCCTGGCATTATGCCCA
GTACATGACCTTACGGGACTTTCCTACTTGGCAGTACATCTACGTATTAGTCATCGCTATTACCATGGTG
ATGCGGTTTTGGCAGTACACCAATGGGCGTGGATAGCGGTTTGACTCACGGGGATTTCCAAGTCTCCACC
CCATTGACGTCAATGGGAGTTTGTTTTGGCACCAAAATCAACGGGACTTTCCAAAATGTCGTAATAACCC
CGCCCCGTTGACGCAAATGGGCGGTAGGCGTGTACGGTGGGAGGTCTATATAAGCAGAGCTCGTTTAGTG
AACCGTCAGAATTAAGCTTGCGGCCGCGAATTCATCGATAGATCTGATATCGGTACCAGTCGACATGAAG
CCAGGATTCAGTCCCCGTGGGGGTGGCTTTGGCGGCCGAGGGGGCTTTGGTGACCGTGGTGGTCGTGGAG
GCCGAGGGGGCTTTGGCGGGGGCCGAGGTCGAGGCGGAGGCTTTAGAGGTCGTGGACGAGGAGGAGGTGG
AGGCGGCGGCGGCGGTGGAGGAGGAGGAAGAGGTGGTGGAGGCTTCCATTCTGGTGGCAACCGGGGTCGT
GGTCGGGGAGGAAAAAGAGGAAACCAGTCGGGGAAGAATGTGATGGTGGAGCCGCATCGGCATGAGGGTG
TCTTCATTTGTCGAGGAAAGGAAGATGCACTGGTCACCAAGAACCTGGTCCCTGGGGAATCAGTTTATGG
AGAGAAGAGAGTCTCGATTTCGGAAGGAGATGACAAAATTGAGTACCGAGCCTGGAACCCCTTCCGCTCC
AAGCTAGCAGCAGCAATCCTGGGTGGTGTGGACCAGATCCACATCAAACCGGGGGCTAAGGTTCTCTACC
TCGGGGCTGCCTCGGGCACCACGGTCTCCCATGTCTCTGACATCGTTGGTCCGGATGGTCTAGTCTATGC
AGTCGAGTTCTCCCACCGCTCTGGCCGTGACCTCATTAACTTGGCCAAGAAGAGGACCAACATCATTCCT
GTGATCGAGGATGCTCGACACCCACACAAATACCGCATGCTCATCGCAATGGTGGATGTGATCTTTGCTG
ATGTGGCCCAGCCAGACCAGACCCGGATTGTGGCCCTGAATGCCCACACCTTCCTGCGTAATGGAGGACA
CTTTGTGATTTCCATTAAGGCCAACTGCATTGACTCCACAGCCTCAGCCGAGGCCGTGTTTGCCTCCGAA
GTGAAAAAGATGCAACAGGAGAACATGAAGCCGCAGGAGCAGTTGACCCTTGAGCCATATGAAAGAGACC
ATGCCGTGGTCGTGGGAGTGTACAGGCCACCCCCCAAGGTGAAGAACTCTAGAGGATCCCGGGCTGACTA
CAAAGACCATGACGGTGATTATAAAGATCATGACATCGACTACAAGGATGACGATGACAAGTAGTGATCC
CGGGTGGCATCCCTGTGACCCCTCCCCAGTGCCTCTCCTGGCCCTGGAAGTTGCCACTCCAGTGCCCACC
AGCCTTGTCCTAATAAAATTAAGTTGCATCATTTTGTCTGACTAGGTGTCCTTCTATAATATTATGGGGT
GGAGGGGGGTGGTATGGAGCAAGGGGCAAGTTGGGAAGACAACCTGTAGGGCCTGCGGGGTCTATTGGGA
ACCAAGCTGGAGTGCAGTGGCACAATCTTGGCTCACTGCAATCTCCGCCTCCTGGGTTCAAGCGATTCTC
CTGCCTCAGCCTCCCGAGTTGTTGGGATTCCAGGCATGCATGACCAGGCTCAGCTAATTTTTGTTTTTTT
GGTAGAGACGGGGTTTCACCATATTGGCCAGGCTGGTCTCCAACTCCTAATCTCAGGTGATCTACCCACC
TTGGCCTCCCAAATTGCTGGGATTACAGGCGTGAACCACTGCTCCCTTCCCTGTCCTTCTGATTTTAAAA
TAACTATACCAGCAGGAGGACGTCCAGACACAGCATAGGCTACCTGGCCATGCCCAACCGGTGGGACATT
TGAGTTGCTTGCTTGGCACTGTCCTCTCATGCGTTGGGTCCACTCAGTAGATGCCTGTTGAATTGGGTAC
GCGGCCAGCTTGGCTGTGGAATGTGTGTCAGTTAGGGTGTGGAAAGTCCCCAGGCTCCCCAGCAGGCAGA
AGTATGCAAAGCATGCATCTCAATTAGTCAGCAACCAGGTGTGGAAAGTCCCCAGGCTCCCCAGCAGGCA
GAAGTATGCAAAGCATGCATCTCAATTAGTCAGCAACCATAGTCCCGCCCCTAACTCCGCCCATCCCGCC
CCTAACTCCGCCCAGTTCCGCCCATTCTCCGCCCCATGGCTGACTAATTTTTTTTATTTATGCAGAGGCC
GAGGCCGCCTCGGCCTCTGAGCTATTCCAGAAGTAGTGAGGAGGCTTTTTTGGAGGAATTGATCAGCTTG
GGATCTGATCAAGAGACAGGATGAGGATCGTTTCGCATGATTGAACAAGATGGATTGCACGCAGGTTCTC
CGGCCGCTTGGGTGGAGAGGCTATTCGGCTATGACTGGGCACAACAGACAATCGGCTGCTCTGATGCCGC
CGTGTTCCGGCTGTCAGCGCAGGGGCGCCCGGTTCTTTTTGTCAAGACCGACCTGTCCGGTGCCCTGAAT
GAACTGCAGGACGAGGCAGCGCGGCTATCGTGGCTGGCCACGACGGGCGTTCCTTGCGCAGCTGTGCTCG
ACGTTGTCACTGAAGCGGGAAGGGACTGGCTGCTATTGGGCGAAGTGCCGGGGCAGGATCTCCTGTCATC
TCACCTTGCTCCTGCCGAGAAAGTATCCATCATGGCTGATGCAATGCGGCGGCTGCATACGCTTGATCCG
GCTACCTGCCCATTCGACCACCAAGCGAAACATCGCATCGAGCGAGCACGTACTCGGATGGAAGCCGGTC
TTGTCGATCAGGATGATCTGGACGAAGAGCATCAGGGGCTCGCGCCAGCCGAACTGTTCGCCAGGCTCAA
GGCGCGCATGCCCGACGGCGAGGATCTCGTCGTGACCCATGGCGATGCCTGCTTGCCGAATATCATGGTG
GAAAATGGCCGCTTTTCTGGATTCATCGACTGTGGCCGGCTGGGTGTGGCGGACCGCTATCAGGACATAG
CGTTGGCTACCCGTGATATTGCTGAAGAGCTTGGCGGCGAATGGGCTGACCGCTTCCTCGTGCTTTACGG
TATCGCCGCTCCCGATTCGCAGCGCATCGCCTTCTATCGCCTTCTTGACGAGTTCTTCTGAGCGGGACTC
TGGGGTTCGAAATGACCGACCAAGCGACGCCCAACCTGCCATCACGAGATTTCGATTCCACCGCCGCCTT
CTATGAAAGGTTGGGCTTCGGAATCGTTTTCCGGGACGCCGGCTGGATGATCCTCCAGCGCGGGGATCTC
ATGCTGGAGTTCTTCGCCCACCCCGGGCTCGATCCCCTCGCGAGTTGGTTCAGCTGCTGCCTGAGGCTGG
ACGACCTCGCGGAGTTCTACCGGCAGTGCAAATCCGTCGGCATCCAGGAAACCAGCAGCGGCTATCCGCG
CATCCATGCCCCCGAACTGCAGGAGTGGGGAGGCACGATGGCCGCTTTGGTCGACCCGGACGGGACGCTC
CTGCGCCTGATACAGAACGAATTGCTTGCAGGCATCTCATGAGTGTGTCTTCCCGTTTTCCGCCTGAGGT
CACTGCGTGGATGGAGCGCTGGCGCCTGCTGCGCGACGGCGAGCTGCTCACCACCCACTCGCCAAGCTGG
AACCGTAAAAAGGCCGCGTTGCTGGCGTTTTTCCATAGGCTCCGCCGATCATAATCAGCCATACCACATT
TGTAGAGGTTTTACTTGCTTTAAAAAACCTCCCACACCTCCCCCTGAACCTGAAACATAAAATGAATGCA
ATTGTTGTTGTTAACTTGTTTATTGCAGCTTATAATGGTTACAAATAAAGCAATAGCATCACAAATTTCA
CAAATAAAGCATTTTTTTCACTGCATTCTAGTTGTGGTTTGTCCAAACTCATCAATGTATCTTATCATGT
CTGGATCAATTCCCTATAGTGAGTCGTATTAAATTCGTAATCATGTCATAGCTGTTTCCTGTGTGAAATT
GTTATCCGCTCACAATTCCACACAACATACGAGCCGGAAGCATAAAGTGTAAAGCCTGGGGTGCCTAATG
AGTGAGCTAACTCACATTAATTGCGTTGCGCTCACTGCCCGCTTTCCAGTCGGGAAACCTGTCGTGCCAG
CTGCATTAATGAATCGGCCAACGCGCGGGGAGAGGCGGTTTGCGTATTGGGCGCTCTTCCGCTTCCTCGC
TCACTGACTCGCTGCGCTCGGTCGTTCGGCTGCGGCGAGCGGTATCAGCTCACTCAAAGGCGGTAATACG
GTTATCCACAGAATCAGGGGATAACGCAGGAAAGAACATGTGAGCAAAAGGCCAGCAAAAGGCCAGGAAC
CGTAAAAAGGCCGCGTTGCTGGCGTTTTTCCATAGGCTCCGCCCCCCTGACGAGCATCACAAAAATCGAC
GCTCAAGTCAGAGGTGGCGAAACCCGACAGGACTATAAAGATACCAGGCGTTTCCCCCTGGAAGCTCCCT
CGTGCGCTCTCCTGTTCCGACCCTGCCGCTTACCGGATACCTGTCCGCCTTTCTCCCTTCGGGAAGCGTG
GCGCTTTCTCATAGCTCACGCTGTAGGTATCTCAGTTCGGTGTAGGTCGTTCGCTCCAAGCTGGGCTGTG
TGCACGAACCCCCCGTTCAGCCCGACCGCTGCGCCTTATCCGGTAACTATCGTCTTGAGTCCAACCCGGT
AAGACACGACTTATCGCCACTGGCAGCAGCCACTGGTAACAGGATTAGCAGAGCGAGGTATGTAGGCGGT
GCTACAGAGTTCTTGAAGTGGTGGCCTAACTACGGCTACACTAGAAGAACAGTATTTGGTATCTGCGCTC
TGCTGAAGCCAGTTACCTTCGGAAAAAGAGTTGGTAGCTCTTGATCCGGCAAACAAACCACCGCTGGTAG
CGGTGGTTTTTTTGTTTGCAAGCAGCAGATTACGCGCAGAAAAAAAGGATCTCAAGAAGATCCTTTGATC
TTTTCTACGGGGTCTGACGCTCAGTGGAACGAAAACTCACGTTAAGGGATTTTGGTCATGAGATTATCAA
AAAGGATCTTCACCTAGATCCTTTTAAATTAAAAATGAAGTTTTAAATCAATCTAAAGTATATATGAGTA
AACTTGGTCTGACAGTTACCAATGCTTAATCAGTGAGGCACCTATCTCAGCGATCTGTCTATTTCGTTCA
TCCATAGTTGCCTGACTCCCCGTCGTGTAGATAACTACGATACGGGAGGGCTTACCATCTGGCCCCAGTG
CTGCAATGATACCGCGAGACCCACGCTCACCGGCTCCAGATTTATCAGCAATAAACCAGCCAGCCGGAAG
GGCCGAGCGCAGAAGTGGTCCTGCAACTTTATCCGCCTCCATCCAGTCTATTAATTGTTGCCGGGAAGCT
AGAGTAAGTAGTTCGCCAGTTAATAGTTTGCGCAACGTTGTTGCCATTGCTACAGGCATCGTGGTGTCAC
GCTCGTCGTTTGGTATGGCTTCATTCAGCTCCGGTTCCCAACGATCAAGGCGAGTTACATGATCCCCCAT
GTTGTGCAAAAAAGCGGTTAGCTCCTTCGGTCCTCCGATCGTTGTCAGAAGTAAGTTGGCCGCAGTGTTA
TCACTCATGGTTATGGCAGCACTGCATAATTCTCTTACTGTCATGCCATCCGTAAGATGCTTTTCTGTGA
CTGGTGAGTACTCAACCAAGTCATTCTGAGAATAGTGTATGCGGCGACCGAGTTGCTCTTGCCCGGCGTC
AATACGGGATAATACCGCGCCACATAGCAGAACTTTAAAAGTGCTCATCATTGGAAAACGTTCTTCGGGG
CGAAAACTCTCAAGGATCTTACCGCTGTTGAGATCCAGTTCGATGTAACCCACTCGTGCACCCAACTGAT
CTTCAGCATCTTTTACTTTCACCAGCGTTTCTGGGTGAGCAAAAACAGGAAGGCAAAATGCCGCAAAAAA
GGGAATAAGGGCGACACGGAAATGTTGAATACTCATACTCTTCCTTTTTCAATATTATTGAAGCATTTAT
CAGGGTTATTGTCTCATGAGCGGATACATATTTGAATGTATTTAGAAAAATAAACAAATAGGGGTTCCGC
GCACATTTCCCCGAAAAGTGCCACCTG
[124 nt withheld, positions 6818-6941]
C
[91 nt withheld, positions 6943-7033]
A
[49 nt withheld, positions 7035-7083]
CCTTTGACGTTGGAGTCCACGTTCTTT
[37 nt withheld, positions 7111-7147]
ACCCTATCTCGGTCTATTCTTTTGATTTATAAGGGATTTTGCCGATTTCGGCCTATTGGTTAAAAAATGA
GCTGATTTAACAAAAATTTAACGCGAATTTTAACAAAATATTAACGCTTACAATTT
