>Addgene plasmid #73061 | pCMV14_Fibrillarin | addgene partial sequence | sequence record 137634 | CMV-F 5'-CGCAAATGGGCGGTAGGCGTG-3'
CTCGTTTAGTGAACCGTCAGAATTAAGCTTGCGGCCGCGAATTCATCGATAGATCTGATATCGGTACCAG
TCGACATGAAGCCAGGATTCAGTCCCCGTGGGGGTGGCTTTGGCGGCCGAGGGGGCTTTGGTGACCGTGG
TGGTCGTGGAGGCCGAGGGGGCTTTGGCGGGGGCCGAGGTCGAGGCGGAGGCTTTAGAGGTCGTGGACGA
GGAGGAGGTGGAGGCGGCGGCGGCGGTGGAGGAGGAGGAAGAGGTGGTGGAGGCTTCCATTCTGGTGGCA
ACCGGGGTCGTGGTCGGGGAGGAAAAAGAGGAAACCAGTCGGGGAAGAATGTGATGGTGGAGCCGCATCG
GCATGAGGGTGTCTTCATTTGTCGAGGAAAGGAAGATGCACTGGTCACCAAGAACCTGGTCCCTGGGGAA
TCAGTTTATGGAGAGAAGAGAGTCTCGATTTCGGAAGGAGATGACAAAATTGAGTACCGAGCCTGGAACC
CCTTCCGCTCCAAGCTAGCAGCAGCAATCCTGGGTGGTGTGGACCAGATCCACATCAAACCGGGGGCTAA
GGTTCTCTACCTCGGGGCTGCCTCGGGCACCACGGTCTCCCATGTCTCTGACATCGTTGGTCCGGATGGT
CTAGTCTATGCAGTCGAGTTCTCCCACCGCTCTGGCCGTGACCTCATTAACTTGGCCAAGAAGAGGACCA
ACATCATTCCTGTGATCGAGGATGCTCGACACCCACACAAATACCGCATGCTCATCGCAATGGTGGATGT
GATCTTTGCTGATGTGG
