>Addgene plasmid #73061 | pCMV14_Fibrillarin | addgene partial sequence | sequence record 137636 | hGH-PA-R 5'-CCAGCTTGGTTCCCAATAGA-3'
CTTGCCCCTTGCTCCATACCACCCCCCTCCACCCCATAATATTATAGAAGGACACCTAGTCAGACAAAAT
GATGCAACTTAATTTTATTAGGACAAGGCTGGTGGGCACTGGAGTGGCAACTTCCAGGGCCAGGAGAGGC
ACTGGGGAGGGGTCACAGGGATGCCACCCGGGATCACTACTTGTCATCGTCATCCTTGTAGTCGATGTCA
TGATCTTTATAATCACCGTCATGGTCTTTGTAGTCAGCCCGGGATCCTCTAGAGTTCTTCACCTTGGGGG
GTGGCCTGTACACTCCCACGACCACGGCATGGTCTCTTTCATATGGCTCAAGGGTCAACTGCTCCTGCGG
CTTCATGTTCTCCTGTTGCATCTTTTTCACTTCGGAGGCAAACACGGCCTCGGCTGAGGCTGTGGAGTCA
ATGCAGTTGGCCTTAATGGAAATCACAAAGTGTCCTCCATTACGCAGGAAGGTGTGGGCATTCAGGGCCA
CAATCCGGGTCTGGTCTGGCTGGGCCACATCAGCAAAGATCACATCCACCATTGCGATGAGCATGCGGTA
TTTGTGTGGGTGTCGAGCATCCTCGATCACAGGAATGATGTTGGTCCTCTTCTTGGCCAAGTTAATGAGG
TCACGGCCAGAGCGGTGGGAGAACTCGACTGCATAGACTAGACCATCCGGACCAACGATGTCAGAGACAT
GGGAGACCGTGGTGCCCGAGGCAGCCCCGAGGTAGAGAACCTTAGCCCCCGGTTTGATGTGGATCTGGTC
CACACCACCCAGGATTGCTGCTGCTAGCTTGG
